>Addgene plasmid #158645 | pcDNA CVB3 | addgene full sequence | sequence record 324220 | Addgene NGS Result
GACGGATCGGGAGATCTCCCGATCCCCTATGGTGCACTCTCAGTACAATCTGCTCTGATGCCGCATAGTT
AAGCCAGTATCTGCTCCCTGCTTGTGTGTTGGAGGTCGCTGAGTAGTGCGCGAGCAAAATTTAAGCTACA
ACAAGGCAAGGCTTGACCGACAATTGCATGAAGAATCTGCTTAGGGTTAGGCGTTTTGCGCTGCTTCGCG
ATGTACGGGCCAGATATACGCGTTGACATTGATTATTGACTAGTTATTAATAGTAATCAATTACGGGGTC
ATTAGTTCATAGCCCATATATGGAGTTCCGCGTTACATAACTTACGGTAAATGGCCCGCCTGGCTGACCG
CCCAACGACCCCCGCCCATTGACGTCAATAATGACGTATGTTCCCATAGTAACGCCAATAGGGACTTTCC
ATTGACGTCAATGGGTGGAGTATTTACGGTAAACTGCCCACTTGGCAGTACATCAAGTGTATCATATGCC
AAGTACGCCCCCTATTGACGTCAATGACGGTAAATGGCCCGCCTGGCATTATGCCCAGTACATGACCTTA
TGGGACTTTCCTACTTGGCAGTACATCTACGTATTAGTCATCGCTATTACCATGGTGATGCGGTTTTGGC
AGTACATCAATGGGCGTGGATAGCGGTTTGACTCACGGGGATTTCCAAGTCTCCACCCCATTGACGTCAA
TGGGAGTTTGTTTTGGCACCAAAATCAACGGGACTTTCCAAAATGTCGTAACAACTCCGCCCCATTGACG
CAAATGGGCGGTAGGCGTGTACGGTGGGAGGTCTATATAAGCAGAGCTCTCTGGCTAACTAGAGAACCCA
CTGCTTACTGGCTTATCGAAATTAATACGACTCACTATAGGGAGACCCAAGCTTGGTACCGAGCTCGGAT
CCACTAGTAACGGCCGCCAGTGTGCTGGAATTCTCCAAGACATCCCCCCCCCAAAACAGCCTGTGGGTTG
ATCCCACCCACAGGGCCCATTGGGCGCTAGCACTCTGGTATCACGGTACCTTTGTGCGCCTGTTTTATAC
CCCCTCCCCCAACTGTAACTTAGAAGTAACACACACCGATCAACAGTCAGCGTGGCACACCAGCCACGTT
TTGATCAAGCACTTCTGTTACCCCGGACTGAGTATCAATAGACTGCTCACGCGGTTGAAGGAGAAAGCGT
TCGTTATCCGGCCAACTACTTCGAAAAACCTAGTAACACCGTGGAAGTTGCAGAGTGTTTCGCTCAGCAC
TACCCCAGTGTAGATCAGGTCGATGAGTCACCGCATTCCCCACGGGCGACCGTGGCGGTGGCTGCGTTGG
CGGCCTGCCCATGGGGAAACCCATGGGACGCTCTAATACAGACATGGTGCGAAGAGTCTATTGAGCTAGT
TGGTAGTCCTCCGGCCCCTGAATGCGGCTAATCCTAACTGCGGAGCACACACCCTCAAGCCAGAGGGCAG
TGTGTCGTAACGGGCAACTCTGCAGCGGAACCGACTACTTTGTGTGTCCGTGTTTCATTTTATTCCTATA
CTGGCTGCTTATGGTGACAATTGAGAGATCGTTACCATATAGCTATTGGATTGGCCATCCGGTGACTAAT
AGAGCTATTATATATCCCTTTGTTGGGTTTATACCACTTAGCTTGAAAGAGGTTAAAACATTACAATTCA
TTGTTAAGTTGAATACAGCAAAATGGGAGCTCAAGTATCAACGCAAAAGACTGGGGCACATGAGACCAGG
CTGAATGCTAGCGGCAATTCCATCATTCACTACACAAATATTAATTATTACAAGGATGCCGCATCCAACT
CAGCCAATCGGCAGGATTTCACTCAAGACCCGGGCAAGTTCACAGAACCAGTGAAAGATATCATGATTAA
ATCACTACCAGCTCTCAACTCCCCCACAGTAGAGGAGTGCGGATACAGTGACAGGGCGAGATCAATCACA
TTAGGTAACTCCACCATAACGACTCAGGAATGCGCCAACGTGGTGGTGGGCTATGGAGTATGGCCAGATT
ATCTAAAGGATAGTGAGGCAACAGCAGAGGACCAACCGACCCAACCAGACGTTGCCACATGTAGGTTCTA
TACCCTTGACTCTGTGCAATGGCAGAAAACCTCACCAGGATGGTGGTGGAAGCTGCCCGATGCTTTGTCG
AACTTAGGACTGTTTGGGCAGAACATGCAGTACCACTACTTAGGCCGAACTGGGTATACCGTACATGTGC
AGTGCAATGCATCTAAGTTCCACCAAGGATGCTTGCTAGTAGTGTGTGTACCGGAAGCTGAGATGGGTTG
CGCAACGCTAGACAACACCCCATCCAGTGCAGAATTGCTGGGGGGCGATAGCGCAAAGGAGTTTGCGGAC
AAACCGGTCGCATCCGGGTCCAACAAGTTGGTACAGAGGGTGGTGTATAATGCAGGCATGGGGGTGGGTG
TTGGAAACCTCACCATTTTCCCCCACCAATGGATCAACCTACGCACCAATAATAGTGCTACAATTGTGAT
GCCATACACCAACAGTGTACCTATGGATAACATGTTTAGGCATAACAACGTCACCCTAATGGTTATCCCA
TTTGTACCGCTAGATTACTGCCCTGGGTCCACCACGTACGTCCCAATTACGGTCACGATAGCCCCAATGT
GTGCCGAGTACAATGGGTTACGTTTAGCAGGGCACCAGGGCTTACCAACCATGAATACTCCGGGGAGCTG
TCAATTTCTGACATCAGACGACTTCCAATCACCATCCGCCATGCCGCAATATGACGTCACACCAGAGATG
AGGATACCTGGTGAGGTGAAAAACTTGATGGAAATAGCTGAGGTTGACTCAGTTGTCCCAGTCCAAAATG
TTGGAGAGAAGGTCAACTCTATGGAAGCATACCAGATACCTGTGAGATCCAACGAAGGATCTGGAACGCA
AGTATTCGGCTTTCCACTGCAACCAGGGTACTCGAGTGTTTTTAGTCGGACGCTCCTAGGAGAGATCTTG
AACTATTATACACATTGGTCAGGCAGCATAAAGCTTACGTTTATGTTCTGTGGTTCGGCCATGGCTACTG
GAAAATTCCTTTTGGCATACTCACCACCAGGTGCTGGAGCTCCTACAAAAAGGGTTGATGCTATGCTTGG
TACTCATGTAATTTGGGACGTGGGGCTACAATCAAGTTGCGTGCTGTGTATACCCTGGATAAGCCAAACA
CACTACCGGTTTGTTGCTTCAGATGAGTATACCGCAGGGGGTTTTATTACGTGCTGGTATCAAACAAACA
TAGTGGTCCCAGCGGATGCCCAAAGCTCCTGTTACATCATGTGTTTCGTGTCAGCATGCAATGACTTCTC
TGTCAGGCTATTGAAGGACACTCCTTTCATTTCGCAGCAAAACTTTTTCCAGGGCCCAGTGGAAGACGCG
ATAACAGCCGCTATAGGGAGAGTTGCGGATACCGTGGGTACAGGGCCAACCAACTCAGAAGCTATACCAG
CACTCACTGCTGCTGAGACGGGTCACACGTCACAAGTAGTGCCGGGTGACACTATGCAGACACGCCACGT
TAAGAACTACCATTCAAGGTCCGAGTCAACCATAGAGAACTTCCTATGTAGGTCAGCATGCGTGTACTTT
ACGGAGTATAAAAACTCAGGTGCCAAGCGGTATGCTGAATGGGTATTAACACCACGACAAGCAGCACAAC
TTAGGAGAAAGCTAGAATTCTTTACCTACGTCCGGTTCGACCTGGAGCTGACGTTTGTCATAACAAGTAC
TCAACAGCCCTCAACCACACAGAACCAAGATGCACAGATCCTAACACACCAAATTATGTATGTACCACCA
GGTGGACCTGTACCAGATAAAGTTGATTCATACGTGTGGCAAACATCTACGAATCCCAGTGTGTTTTGGA
CCGAGGGAAACGCCCCGCCGCGCATGTCCATACCGTTTTTGAGCATTGGCAACGCCTATTCAAATTTCTA
TGACGGATGGTCTGAATTTTCCAGGAACGGAGTTTACGGCATCAACACGCTAAACAACATGGGCACGCTA
TATGCAAGACATGTCAACGCTGGAAGCACGGGTCCAATAAAAAGCACCATTAGAATCTACTTCAAACCGA
AGCATGTCAAAGCGTGGATACCTAGACCACCTAGACTCTGCCAATACGAGAAGGCAAAGAACGTGAACTT
CCAACCCAGCGGAGTTACCACTACTAGGCAAAGCATCACTACAATGACAAATACGGGCGCATTTGGACAA
CAATCAGGGGCAGTGTATGTGGGGAACTACAGGGTGGTAAATAGACATCTAGCTACCAGTGCTGACTGGC
AAAACTGTGTGTGGGAAAGTTACAACAGAGACCTCTTAGTGAGCACGACCACAGCACATGGATGTGATAT
TATAGCCAGATGTCAGTGCACAACGGGAGTGTACTTTTGTGCGTCCAAAAACAAGCACTACCCAATTTCG
TTTGAAGGACCAGGTCTAGTAGAGGTCCAAGAGAGTGAATACTACCCCAGGAGATACCAATCCCATGTGC
TTTTAGCAGCTGGATTTTCCGAACCAGGTGACTGTGGCGGTATCCTAAGGTGTGAGCATGGTGTCATTGG
CATTGTGACCATGGGGGGTGAAGGCGTGGTCGGATTTGCAGACATCCGTGATCTCCTGTGGCTGGAAGAT
GATGCAATGGAACAGGGAGTGAAGGACTATGTGGAACAGCTTGGAAATGCATTCGGCTCCGGCTTTACTA
ACCAAATATGTGAGCAAGTCAACCTCCTGAAAGAATCACTAGTGGGTCAAGACTCCATCTTAGAGAAATC
TCTAAAAGCCTTAGTTAAGATAATATCAGCCTTAGTAATTGTGGTGAGGAACCACGATGACCTGATCACT
GTGACTGCCACACTAGCCCTTATCGGTTGTACCTCGTCCCCGTGGCGGTGGCTCAAACAGAAGGTGTCAC
AATATTACGGAATCCCTATGGCTGAACGCCAAAACAATAGCTGGCTTAAGAAATTTACTGAAATGACAAA
TGCTTGCAAGGGTATGGAATGGATAGCTGTCAAAATTCAGAAATTCATTGAATGGCTCAAAGTAAAAATT
TTGCCAGAGGTCAGAGAAAAACACGAGTTCCTGAACAGACTTAAACAACTCCCCTTATTAGAAAGTCAGA
TCGCCACAATCGAGCAGAGCGCGCCATCCCAAAGTGACCAGGAACAATTATTTTCCAATGTCCAATACTT
TGCCCACTATTGCAGAAAGTACGCTCCCCTCTACGCAGCTGAAGCAAAGAGGGTGTTCTCCCTTGAGAAG
AAGATGAGCAATTACATACAGTTCAAGTCCAAATGCCGTATTGAACCTGTATGTTTGCTCCTGCACGGGA
GCCCTGGTGCCGGCAAGTCGGTGGCAACAAACTTAATTGGAAGGTCGCTTGCTGAGAAACTCAACAGCTC
AGTGTACTCACTACCGCCAGACCCAGATCACTTCGACGGATACAAACAGCAGGCCGTGGTGATTATGGAC
GATCTATGCCAGAATCCTGATGGGAAAGACGTCTCCTTGTTCTGCCAAATGGTTTCCAGTGTAGATTTTG
TACCACCCATGGCTGCCCTAGAAGAGAAAGGCATTCTGTTCACCTCACCGTTTGTCTTGGCATCGACCAA
TGCAGGATCTATTAATGCTCCAACCGTGTCAGATAGCAGAGCCTTGGCAAGGAGATTTCACTTTGACATG
AACATCGAGGTTATTTCCATGTACAGTCAGAATGGCAAGATAAACATGCCCATGTCAGTCAAGACTTGTG
ACGATGAGTGTTGCCCGGTCAATTTTAAAAAGTGCTGCCCTCTTGTGTGTGGGAAGGCTATACAATTCAT
TGATAGAAGAACACAGGTCAGATACTCTCTAGACATGCTAGTCACCGAGATGTTTAGGGAGTACAATCAT
AGACATAGCGTGGGGACCACGCTTGAGGCACTGTTCCAGGGACCACCAGTATACAGAGAGATCAAAATTA
GCGTTGCACCAGAGACACCACCACCGCCCGCCATTGCGGACCTGCTCAAATCGGTAGACAGTGAGGCTGT
GAGGGAGTACTGCAAAGAAAAAGGATGGTTGGTTCCTGAGATCAACTCCACCCTCCAAATTGAGAAACAT
GTCAGTCGGGCTTTCATTTGCTTACAGGCATTGACCACATTTGTGTCAGTGGCTGGAATCATATATATAA
TATATAAGCTCTTTGCGGGTTTTCAAGGTGCTTATACAGGAGTGCCCAACCAGAAGCCCAGAGTGCCTAC
CCTGAGGCAAGCAAAAGTGCAAGGCCCTGCCTTTGAGTTCGCCGTCGCAATGATGAAAAGGAACTCAAGC
ACGGTGAAAACTGAATATGGCGAGTTTACCATGCTGGGCATCTATGACAGGTGGGCCGTTTTGCCACGCC
ACGCCAAACCTGGGCCAACCATCTTGATGAATGATCAAGAGGTTGGTGTGCTAGATGCCAAGGAGCTAGT
AGACAAGGACGGCACCAACTTAGAACTGACACTACTCAAATTGAACCGGAATGAGAAGTTCAGAGACATC
AGAGGCTTCTTAGCCAAGGAGGAAGTGGAGGTTAATGAGGCAGTGCTAGCAATTAACACCAGCAAGTTTC
CCAACATGTACATTCCAGTAGGACAGGTCACAGAATACGGCTTCCTAAACCTAGGTGGCACACCCACCAA
GAGAATGCTTATGTACAACTTCCCCACAAGAGCAGGCCAGTGTGGTGGAGTGCTCATGTCCACCGGCAAG
GTACTGGGTATCCATGTTGGTGGAAATGGCCATCAGGGCTTCTCAGCAGCACTCCTCAAACACTACTTCA
ATGATGAGCAAGGTGAAATAGAATTTATTGAGAGCTCAAAGGACGCCGGGTTTCCAGTCATCAACACACC
AAGTAAAACAAAGTTGGAGCCTAGTGTTTTCCACCAGGTCTTTGAGGGGAACAAAGAACCAGCAGTACTC
AGGAGTGGGGATCCACGTCTCAAGGCCAATTTTGAAGAGGCTATATTTTCCAAGTATATAGGAAATGTCA
ACACACACGTGGATGAGTACATGCTGGAAGCAGTGGACCACTACGCAGGCCAACTAGCCACCCTAGATAT
CAGCACTGAACCAATGAAACTGGAGGACGCAGTGTACGGTACCGAGGGTCTTGAGGCGCTTGATCTAACA
ACGAGTGCCGGTTACCCATATGTTGCACTGGGTATCAAGAAGAGGGACATCCTCTCTAAGAAGACTAAGG
ACCTAACAAAGTTAAAGGAATGTATGGACAAGTATGGCCTGAACCTACCAATGGTGACTTATGTAAAAGA
TGAGCTCAGGTCCATAGAGAAGGTAGCGAAAGGAAAGTCTAGGCTGATTGAGGCGTCCAGTTTGAATGAT
TCAGTGGCGATGAGACAGACATTTGGTAATCTGTACAAAACTTTCCACCTAAACCCAGGGGTTGTGACTG
GTAGTGCTGTTGGGTGTGACCCAGACCTCTTTTGGAGCAAGATACCAGTGATGTTAGATGGACATCTCAT
AGCATTTGATTACTCTGGGTACGATGCTAGCTTAAGCCCTGTCTGGTTTGCTTGCCTAAAAATGTTACTT
GAGAAGCTTGGATACACGCACAAAGAGACAAACTACATTGACTACTTGTGCAACTCCCATCACCTGTACA
GGGATAAACATTACTTTGTGAGGGGTGGCATGCCCTCGGGATGTTCTGGTACCAGTATTTTCAACTCAAT
GATTAACAATATCATAATTAGGACACTAATGCTAAAAGTGTACAAAGGGATTGACTTGGACCAATTCAGG
ATGATCGCATATGGTGATGATGTGATCGCATCGTACCCATGGCCTATAGATGCATCTTTACTCGCTGAAG
CTGGTAAGGGTTACGGGCTGATCATGACACCAGCAGATAAGGGAGAGTGCTTTAACGAAGTTACCTGGAC
CAACGCCACTTTCCTAAAGAGGTATTTTAGAGCAGATGAACAGTACCCCTTCCTGGTGCATCCTGTTATG
CCCATGAAAGACATACACGAATCAATTAGATGGACCAAGGATCCAAAGAACACCCAAGATCACGTGCGCT
CACTGTGTCTATTAGCTTGGCATAACGGGGAGCACGAATATGAGGAGTTCATCCGTAAAATTAGAAGCGT
CCCAGTCGGACGTTGTTTGACCCTCCCCGCGTTTTCAACTCTACGCAGGAAGTGGTTGGACTCCTTTTAG
ATTAGAGACAATTTGAAATAATTTAGATTGGCTTAACCCTACTGTGCTAACCGAACCAGATAACGGTACA
GTAGGGGTAAATTCTCCGCATTCGGTGCGGAAAAAAAAAAAAAAAAAAAAAARGGGGGGGGGGGGGGGGG
GGGTAGACTCGAGAATTCTGCAGATATCCATCACACTGGCGGCCGCTCGAGCATGCATCTAGAGGGCCCT
ATTCTATAGTGTCACCTAAATGCTAGAGCTCGCTGATCAGCCTCGACTGTGCCTTCTAGTTGCCAGCCAT
CTGTTGTTTGCCCCTCCCCCGTGCCTTCCTTGACCCTGGAAGGTGCCACTCCCACTGTCCTTTCCTAATA
AAATGAGGAAATTGCATCGCATTGTCTGAGTAGGTGTCATTCTATTCTGGGGGGTGGGGTGGGGCAGGAC
AGCAAGGGGGAGGATTGGGAAGACAATAGCAGGCATGCTGGGGATGCGGTGGGCTCTATGGCTTCTGAGG
CGGAAAGAACCAGCTGGGGCTCTAGGGGGTATCCCC
[124 nt withheld, positions 8787-8910]
C
[91 nt withheld, positions 8912-9002]
A
[49 nt withheld, positions 9004-9052]
CCTTTGACGTTGGAGTCCACGTTCTTT
[37 nt withheld, positions 9080-9116]
ACCCTATCTCGGTCTATTCTTTTGATTTATAAGGGATTTTGCCGATTTCGGCCTATTGGTTAAAAAATGA
GCTGATTTAACAAAAATTTAACGCGAATTAATTCTGTGGAATGTGTGTCAGTTAGGGTGTGGAAAGTCCC
CAGGCTCCCCAGCAGGCAGAAGTATGCAAAGCATGCATCTCAATTAGTCAGCAACCAGGTGTGGAAAGTC
CCCAGGCTCCCCAGCAGGCAGAAGTATGCAAAGCATGCATCTCAATTAGTCAGCAACCATAGTCCCGCCC
CTAACTCCGCCCATCCCGCCCCTAACTCCGCCCAGTTCCGCCCATTCTCCGCCCCATGGCTGACTAATTT
TTTTTATTTATGCAGAGGCCGAGGCCGCCTCTGCCTCTGAGCTATTCCAGAAGTAGTGAGGAGGCTTTTT
TGGAGGCCTAGGCTTTTGCAAAAAGCTCCCGGGAGCTTGTATATCCATTTTCGGATCTGATCAAGAGACA
GGATGAGGATCGTTTCGCATGATTGAACAAGATGGATTGCACGCAGGTTCTCCGGCCGCTTGGGTGGAGA
GGCTATTCGGCTATGACTGGGCACAACAGACAATCGGCTGCTCTGATGCCGCCGTGTTCCGGCTGTCAGC
GCAGGGGCGCCCGGTTCTTTTTGTCAAGACCGACCTGTCCGGTGCCCTGAATGAACTGCAGGACGAGGCA
GCGCGGCTATCGTGGCTGGCCACGACGGGCGTTCCTTGCGCAGCTGTGCTCGACGTTGTCACTGAAGCGG
GAAGGGACTGGCTGCTATTGGGCGAAGTGCCGGGGCAGGATCTCCTGTCATCTCACCTTGCTCCTGCCGA
GAAAGTATCCATCATGGCTGATGCAATGCGGCGGCTGCATACGCTTGATCCGGCTACCTGCCCATTCGAC
CACCAAGCGAAACATCGCATCGAGCGAGCACGTACTCGGATGGAAGCCGGTCTTGTCGATCAGGATGATC
TGGACGAAGAGCATCAGGGGCTCGCGCCAGCCGAACTGTTCGCCAGGCTCAAGGCGCGCATGCCCGACGG
CGAGGATCTCGTCGTGACCCATGGCGATGCCTGCTTGCCGAATATCATGGTGGAAAATGGCCGCTTTTCT
GGATTCATCGACTGTGGCCGGCTGGGTGTGGCGGACCGCTATCAGGACATAGCGTTGGCTACCCGTGATA
TTGCTGAAGAGCTTGGCGGCGAATGGGCTGACCGCTTCCTCGTGCTTTACGGTATCGCCGCTCCCGATTC
GCAGCGCATCGCCTTCTATCGCCTTCTTGACGAGTTCTTCTGAGCGGGACTCTGGGGTTCGAAATGACCG
ACCAAGCGACGCCCAACCTGCCATCACGAGATTTCGATTCCACCGCCGCCTTCTATGAAAGGTTGGGCTT
CGGAATCGTTTTCCGGGACGCCGGCTGGATGATCCTCCAGCGCGGGGATCTCATGCTGGAGTTCTTCGCC
CACCCCAACTTGTTTATTGCAGCTTATAATGGTTACAAATAAAGCAATAGCATCACAAATTTCACAAATA
AAGCATTTTTTTCACTGCATTCTAGTTGTGGTTTGTCCAAACTCATCAATGTATCTTATCATGTCTGTAT
ACCGTCGACCTCTAGCTAGAGCTTGGCGTAATCATGGTCATAGCTGTTTCCTGTGTGAAATTGTTATCCG
CTCACAATTCCACACAACATACGAGCCGGAAGCATAAAGTGTAAAGCCTGGGGTGCCTAATGAGTGAGCT
AACTCACATTAATTGCGTTGCGCTCACTGCCCGCTTTCCAGTCGGGAAACCTGTCGTGCCAGCTGCATTA
ATGAATCGGCCAACGCGCGGGGAGAGGCGGTTTGCGTATTGGGCGCTCTTCCGCTTCCTCGCTCACTGAC
TCGCTGCGCTCGGTCGTTCGGCTGCGGCGAGCGGTATCAGCTCACTCAAAGGCGGTAATACGGTTATCCA
CAGAATCAGGGGATAACGCAGGAAAGAACATGTGAGCAAAAGGCCAGCAAAAGGCCAGGAACCGTAAAAA
GGCAGCGTTGCTGGCGTTTTTCCATAGGCTCCGCCCCCCTGACGAGCATCACAAAAATCGACGCTCAAGT
CAGAGGTGGCGAAACCCGACAGGACTATAAAGATACCAGGCGTTTCCCCCTGGAAGCTCCCTCGTGCGCT
CTCCTGTTCCGACCCTGCCGCTTACCGGATACCTGTCCGCCTTTCTCCCTTCGGGAAGCGTGGCGCTTTC
TCATAGCTCACGCTGTAGGTATCTCAGTTCGGTGTAGGTCGTTCGCTCCAAGCTGGGCTGTGTGCACGAA
CCCCCCGTTCAGCCCGACCGCTGCGCCTTATCCGGTAACTATCGTCTTGAGTCCAACCCGGTAAGACACG
ACTTATCGCCACTGGCAGCAGCCACTGGTAACAGGATTAGCAGAGCGAGGTATGTAGGCGGTGCTACAGA
GTTCTTGAAGTGGTGGCCTAACTACGGCTACACTAGAAGAACAGTATTTGGTATCTGCGCTCTGCTGAAG
CCAGTTACCTTCGGAAAAAGAGTTGGTAGCTCTTGATCCGGCAAACAAACCACCGCTGGTAGCGGTGGTT
TTTTTGTTTGCAAGCAGCAGATTACGCGCAGAAAAAAAGGATCTCAAGAAGATCCTTTGATCTTTTCTAC
GGGGTCTGACGCTCAGTGGAACGAAAACTCACGTTAAGGGATTTTGGTCATGAGATTATCAAAAAGGATC
TTCACCTAGATCCTTTTAAATTAAAAATGAAGTTTTAAATCAATCTAAAGTATATATGAGTAAACTTGGT
CTGACAGTTACCAATGCTTAATCAGTGAGGCACCTATCTCAGCGATCTGTCTATTTCGTTCATCCATAGT
TGCCTGACTCCCCGTCGTGTAGATAACTACGATACGGGAGGGCTTACCATCTGGCCCCAGTGCTGCAATG
ATACCGCGAGACCCACGCTCACCGGCTCCAGATTTATCAGCAATAAACCAGCCAGCCGGAAGGGCCGAGC
GCAGAAGTGGTCCTGCAACTTTATCCGCCTCCATCCAGTCTATTAATTGTTGCCGGGAAGCTAGAGTAAG
TAGTTCGCCAGTTAATAGTTTGCGCAACGTTGTTGCCATTGCTACAGGCATCGTGGTGTCACGCTCGTCG
TTTGGTATGGCTTCATTCAGCTCCGGTTCCCAACGATCAAGGCGAGTTACATGATCCCCCATGTTGTGCA
AAAAAGCGGTTAGCTCCTTCGGTCCTCCGATCGTTGTCAGAAGTAAGTTGGCCGCAGTGTTATCACTCAT
GGTTATGGCAGCACTGCATAATTCTCTTACTGTCATGCCATCCGTAAGATGCTTTTCTGTGACTGGTGAG
TACTCAACCAAGTCATTCTGAGAATAGTGTATGCGGCGACCGAGTTGCTCTTGCCCGGCGTCAATACGGG
ATAATACCGCGCCACATAGCAGAACTTTAAAAGTGCTCATCATTGGAAAACGTTCTTCGGGGCGAAAACT
CTCAAGGATCTTACCGCTGTTGAGATCCAGTTCGATGTAACCCACTCGTGCACCCAACTGATCTTCAGCA
TCTTTTACTTTCACCAGCGTTTCTGGGTGAGCAAAAACAGGAAGGCAAAATGCCGCAAAAAAGGGAATAA
GGGCGACACGGAAATGTTGAATACTCATACTCTTCCTTTTTCAATATTATTGAAGCATTTATCAGGGTTA
TTGTCTCATGAGCGGATACATATTTGAATGTATTTAGAAAAATAAACAAATAGGGGTTCCGCGCACATTT
CCCCGAAAAGTGCCACCTGACGTC
Features (pLannotate 1.2.2; 23 found; start..end, strand, type, name):
     28..80      -  misc_feature   bom (fragment): basis of mobility region from pBR322
    235..614     +  enhancer       CMV enhancer: human cytomegalovirus immediate early enhancer
    615..818     +  promoter       CMV promoter: human cytomegalovirus (CMV) immediate early promoter
    814..847     +  LTR            5' LTR (truncated) (fragment): truncated 5' long terminal repeat (LTR) from HIV-1
    863..881     +  promoter       T7 promoter: promoter for bacteriophage T7 RNA polymerase
    960..1049    +  ncRNA          Entero 5 CRE: Accession: RF00386 - Enterovirus 5' cloverleaf cis-acting replication element
   1352..1603    +  ncRNA          IRES Picorna: Accession: RF00229 - Picornavirus internal ribosome entry site (IRES)
   1703..8257    +  CDS            POLG_CXB3N: Experimental evidence at protein level: Swiss-Prot protein existence level 1. [RNA-directed RNA polymerase]: Replicates the viral genomic RNA on the surface of intracellular membranes. May form linear arrays of subunits that propagate along a strong head-to-tail interaction called interface-I. Covalently attaches UMP to a tyrosine of VPg, which is used to prime RNA synthesis. The positive stranded RNA genome is first replicated at virus induced membranous vesicles, creating a dsRNA genomic replication form. This dsRNA is then used as template to synthesize positive stranded RNA genomes. ss(+)R
   8473..8491    -  promoter       SP6 promoter: promoter for bacteriophage SP6 RNA polymerase
   8517..8741    +  polyA_signal   bGH poly(A) signal: bovine growth hormone polyadenylation signal
   8745..8766    +  promoter       SV40 promoter (fragment): SV40 enhancer and early promoter
   8787..9215    +  rep_origin     f1 ori (sequence partly withheld): f1 bacteriophage origin of replication; arrow indicates direction of (+) strand synthesis
   9229..9558    +  promoter       SV40 promoter: SV40 enhancer and early promoter
   9625..10416   +  CDS            neo: KKA2_KLEPN - Also known as kan, nptII. Experimental evidence at protein level: Swiss-Prot protein existence level 1. Resistance to kanamycin, neomycin, paromomycin, ribostamycin, butirosin and gentamicin B. From Klebsiella pneumoniae.
  10440..10598   +  CDS            ble (fragment): BLE_KLEPN - Experimental evidence at protein level: Swiss-Prot protein existence level 1. Binding protein with a strong affinity to the bleomycin family of antibiotics. Binds to CL990; an antimitotic-antibiotic compound. From Klebsiella pneumoniae.
  10593..10714   +  polyA_signal   SV40 poly(A) signal: SV40 polyadenylation signal
  10785..10807   -  protein_bind   lac operator (fragment): The lac repressor binds to the lac operator to inhibit transcription in E. coli. This inhibition can be relieved by adding lactose or isopropyl-β-D-thiogalactopyranoside (IPTG). lac repressor encoded by lacI
  10811..10841   -  promoter       lac promoter: promoter for the E. coli lac operon
  10856..10877   -  protein_bind   CAP binding site: CAP binding activates transcription in the presence of cAMP. E. coli catabolite activator protein
  10890..10982   -  CDS            lacI (fragment): lac repressor; lacI; The lac repressor binds to the lac operator to inhibit transcription in E. coli. This inhibition can be relieved by adding lactose or isopropyl-β-D-thiogalactopyranoside (IPTG).
  11165..11753   -  rep_origin     ori: high-copy-number ColE1/pMB1/pBR322/pUC origin of replication
  11924..12784   -  CDS            AmpR: β-lactamase; bla; confers resistance to ampicillin, carbenicillin, and related antibiotics
  12785..12889   -  promoter       AmpR promoter: bla
