[The description below was written by a language model from this plasmid's Addgene catalogue record and pLannotate feature annotations shown in this document.]
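Description:
pcDNA CVB3 is a mammalian expression plasmid built on the pcDNA3 backbone that carries a cDNA copy of the coxsackievirus B3 genome (Kandolf strain). It is propagated in E. coli through a high-copy ColE1/pUC-type origin with ampicillin selection (AmpR under its own bla promoter). It also retains the standard pcDNA3 elements: an f1 origin for single-stranded DNA production and an SV40 early promoter driving the neomycin phosphotransferase gene with an SV40 poly(A) signal, which allows G418 selection in mammalian cells. The sequenced record is about 12.9 kb. Short annotated fragments such as the truncated HIV-1 LTR, ble, lacI and lac regulatory pieces appear to be backbone remnants or partial annotation matches, not functional parts.

The viral insert was cloned into an EcoRI site, which is preserved on both sides, and the depositor notes a further internal EcoRI site within the CVB3 sequence. It sits downstream of the CMV immediate-early enhancer/promoter and a T7 promoter, and upstream of the bGH polyadenylation signal, with an SP6 promoter facing back from the 3′ side. The annotation shows the expected enterovirus layout. The 5′ cloverleaf cis-acting replication element comes first, followed by the picornavirus IRES that directs cap-independent translation. Next is a single long open reading frame encoding the CVB3 polyprotein, which is processed into capsid and nonstructural proteins, including the RNA-dependent RNA polymerase.

CMV-driven transcription in transfected cells should yield genome-like positive-strand RNA. The T7 promoter could in principle support in vitro transcription, although the record does not state this use. The associated publication concerns modelling of CVB3 infection kinetics and host-cell feedback.
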