Addgene plasmid #158645: pcDNA CVB3
Purpose: Plasmid encoding the Kandolf strain of CVB3
Depositing lab: Kevin Janes. Depositing organization: University of Virginia. Publication: Modeling the complete kinetics of coxsackievirus B3 reveals human determinants of host-cell feedback. Lopacinski AB, Sweatt AJ, Smolko CM, Gray-Gaillard E, Borgman CA, Shah M, Janes KA. Cell Syst. 2021 Apr 21;12(4):304-323.e13. doi: 10.1016/j.cels.2021.02.004. Epub 2021 Mar 18. PubMed 33740397.
Backbone
  Vector backbone: pcDNA3
  Backbone manufacturer: Invitrogen/Addgene #2092
  Backbone size w/o insert (bp): 5446
  Vector type: Mammalian Expression
  Selectable markers: Neomycin (select with G418)
Growth in bacteria
  Bacterial resistance: Ampicillin, 100 μg/mL
  Growth temperature: 37°C
  Growth strain: DH5alpha
  Copy number: High Copy
Gene/Insert
  Gene/Insert name: CVB3
  Species: Coxsackievirus B3
  Promoter: CMV
  Cloning method: Restriction Enzyme; 5′ cloning site EcoR1 (not destroyed); 3′ cloning site EcoR1 (not destroyed)
Resource information
  A portion of this plasmid was derived from a plasmid made by: Prof. Dr. med. R. Kandolf, Institut fur Pathologie, Liebermeisterstr. 8, D-72076, Tubingen, Germany. www.ncbi.nlm.nih.gov/pubmed/2410905
Terms and licenses: Academic/Nonprofit Terms; Industry Terms: Not Available to Industry
Depositor comments: There is an internal EcoRI site in the CVB3 sequence.
How to cite: pcDNA CVB3 was a gift from Kevin Janes (Addgene plasmid # 158645)
